>Addgene plasmid #12442 | pFlagCMV2-UbcH8 | addgene partial sequence | sequence record 19852 | CMV-F 5'-CGCAAATGGGCGGTAGGCGTG-3'
TAGCAGAGCTCGTTTAGTGGACCGTCAGAATTGATCTACCATGGACTACAAAGACGATGACGACAAGCTT
ATGGCGAGCATGCGAGTGGTGAAGGAGCTGGAGGATCTTCAGAAGAAGCCTCCCCCATACCTGCGGAACC
TGTCCAGCGATGATGCCGATGTCCTGGTGTGGCACGCTCTCCTCCTACCCGACCAACCTCCCTACCACCT
GAAAGCCTTCAACCTGCGCATCAGCTTCCCGCCGGAGTATCCGTTCAAGCCTCCCATGATCAAATTCACA
ACCAAGATCTACCACCCCAACGTGGACGAGAACGGACAGATTTGCCTGCCCATCATCAGCAGTGAGAACT
GGAAGCCTTGCACCAAGACTTGCCAAGTCCTGGAGGCCCTCAATGTGCTGGTGAATAGACCGAATATCAG
GGAGCCCCTGCGGATGGACCTCGCTGACCTGCTGACACAGAATCCGGAGCTGTTCAGAAAGAATGCCGAA
GAGTTCACCCTCCGATTCGGAGTGGACCGGCCCTCCTAAGAATTCATCGATAGATCTGATATCGGTACCA
GTCGACTCTAGAGGATCCCGGGTGGCATCCCTGTGACCCCTCCCCAGTGCCTCTCCTGGCCCTGGAAGTT
GCCACTCCAGTGCCCACCAGCCTTGTCCT
