[The description below was written by a language model from this plasmid's Addgene catalogue record.]
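Description:
pFlagCMV2-UbcH8 is a mammalian expression plasmid built on the pFlag-CMV2 backbone (about 4.7 kb without insert) that carries the human UbcH8 coding sequence, the product of the UBE2L6 gene (also known as RIG-B). The insert was placed between the HindIII and EcoRI sites of the backbone, both of which remain intact, so it can be excised or transferred by restriction digestion. The plasmid is maintained in E. coli as a high-copy construct under ampicillin selection. The record does not list a mammalian selection marker, and no feature table is provided, so the origin of replication and other backbone elements are not explicitly documented.

The FLAG epitope is supplied by the backbone and is fused to the N terminus of UbcH8, allowing the expressed protein to be detected or immunoprecipitated with anti-FLAG antibodies rather than an antibody against the enzyme itself. The promoter is not stated as a separate field, although the backbone name points to the cytomegalovirus immediate-early promoter, which drives strong constitutive expression in transfected mammalian cells.

UbcH8 is an E2 conjugating enzyme, and the associated publication identifies it as an interferon-inducible E2 that functions in ISGylation, the covalent attachment of the ubiquitin-like modifier ISG15 to target proteins. The construct is therefore suited to transient overexpression of tagged UbcH8 in cultured mammalian cells, for example to reconstitute or enhance ISG15 conjugation alongside other pathway components, or to examine the enzyme's interactions and expression.
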