Addgene plasmid #12442: pFlagCMV2-UbcH8
Depositing lab: Dong-Er Zhang. Depositing organization: Scripps California (The Scripps Research Institute). Publication: Interferon-inducible ubiquitin E2, Ubc8, is a conjugating enzyme for protein ISGylation. Kim KI, Giannakopoulos NV, Virgin HW, Zhang DE. Mol Cell Biol. 2004 Nov . 24(21):9592-600. 10.1128/MCB.24.21.9592-9600.2004 PubMed 15485925.
Backbone
  Vector backbone: pFlag-CMV2
  Backbone size w/o insert (bp): 4679
  Vector type: Mammalian Expression
Growth in bacteria
  Bacterial resistance: Ampicillin, 100 μg/mL
  Growth temperature: 37°C
  Growth strain: DH5alpha
  Copy number: High Copy
Gene/Insert
  Gene/Insert name: UbcH8
  Species: H. sapiens (human)
  Entrez Gene: UBE2L6 (a.k.a. RIG-B, UBCH8)
  Tag / fusion protein: FLAG (N terminal on backbone)
  Cloning method: Restriction Enzyme; 5′ cloning site HindIII (not destroyed); 3′ cloning site EcoRI (not destroyed)
  Sequencing primers: 5′ pCEP fwd
Terms and licenses: Academic/Nonprofit Terms; Industry Terms: Not Available to Industry
How to cite: pFlagCMV2-UbcH8 was a gift from Dong-Er Zhang (Addgene plasmid # 12442 ; http://n2t.net/addgene:12442 ; RRID:Addgene_12442)
